Addgene plasmid #60246: pC1-mitoRexYFP
Purpose: Mitochondria-targeted genetically encoded fluorescent indicator for measuring NAD/NADH ratio.
Depositing lab: Vsevolod Belousov. Depositing organization: Shemyakin-Ovchinnikov Institute of Bioorganic Chemistry. Publication: Genetically encoded fluorescent indicator for imaging NAD/NADH ratio changes in different cellular compartments. Bilan DS, Matlashov ME, Gorokhovatsky AY, Schultz C, Enikolopov G, Belousov VV. Biochim Biophys Acta. 2013 Nov 25. pii: S0304-4165(13)00519-9. doi: 10.1016/j.bbagen.2013.11.018. PubMed 24286672.
Backbone
  Vector backbone: pC1
  Backbone size w/o insert (bp): 3930
  Total vector size (bp): 5523
  Vector type: Mammalian Expression
  Selectable markers: Neomycin (select with G418)
Growth in bacteria
  Bacterial resistance: Kanamycin, 50 μg/mL
  Growth temperature: 37°C
  Growth strain: XL1 Blue
  Copy number: High Copy
Gene/Insert
  Gene/Insert name: mitoRexYFP
  Species: Synthetic
  Insert size (bp): 1593
  Promoter: CMV
  Tag / fusion protein: Mitochondrial targeting signal (N terminal on insert)
  Cloning method: Restriction Enzyme; 5′ cloning site NheI (not destroyed); 3′ cloning site NotI (not destroyed)
  Sequencing primers: 5′ ggtgggaggtctatataag; 3′ cctctacaaatgtggtatgg
Terms and licenses: Academic/Nonprofit Terms; Industry Terms: Not Available to Industry
How to cite: pC1-mitoRexYFP was a gift from Vsevolod Belousov (Addgene plasmid # 60246 ; http://n2t.net/addgene:60246 ; RRID:Addgene_60246)
