[The description below was written by a language model from this plasmid's Addgene catalogue record and pLannotate feature annotations shown in this document.]
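Description:
pC1-mitoRexYFP is a mammalian expression plasmid of about 5.5 kb built on a pC1 backbone. It encodes a mitochondria-targeted, genetically encoded fluorescent indicator of the NAD/NADH ratio. It is propagated in E. coli at high copy from a ColE1/pUC-type origin and also carries an f1 origin. A single Tn5 NeoR/KanR gene provides both selections. The bacterial bla (AmpR) promoter drives it for kanamycin resistance in bacteria, and the SV40 enhancer/early promoter, with an HSV TK polyadenylation signal downstream, drives it for G418 selection in mammalian cells.

The roughly 1.6 kb synthetic insert sits between NheI and NotI sites, downstream of the CMV immediate-early enhancer and promoter, and is followed by the SV40 poly(A) signal. The open reading frame begins with two copies of the human cytochrome c oxidase subunit VIII (COX8) presequence, one annotated as full and the next as a fragment. These form the N-terminal mitochondrial targeting signal noted in the catalogue entry. The sensor itself follows. Both feature tables show an Aequorea-derived fluorescent protein, which the annotation software labels cEGFP but the construct name identifies as YFP, flanked on both sides by segments matching Rex, a bacterial transcriptional regulator that responds to the NADH/NAD+ redox state. This layout suggests that the fluorescent protein is inserted within the Rex sequence, so that nucleotide binding would alter fluorescence. The Rex matches are homology hits to Streptococcus and Deinococcus proteins, and the record does not state the actual source organism.

The depositor and sequencing-derived records differ by only two nucleotides in length and show the same architecture. The construct is intended for imaging NAD/NADH changes in the mitochondria of transfected mammalian cells.
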