Features (pLannotate 1.2.2; 17 found; start..end, strand, type, name):
     61..364     +  enhancer       CMV enhancer: human cytomegalovirus immediate early enhancer
    365..568     +  promoter       CMV promoter: human cytomegalovirus (CMV) immediate early promoter
    597..671     +  CDS            COX8 presequence: mitochondrial presequence of human cytochrome c oxidase subunit VIII (Rizutto et al., 1989)
    691..764     +  CDS            COX8 presequence (fragment): mitochondrial presequence of human cytochrome c oxidase subunit VIII (Rizutto et al., 1989)
    807..992     +  CDS            rex (fragment): REX_STRA3 - Experimental evidence at protein level: Swiss-Prot protein existence level 1. Modulates transcription in response to changes in cellular NADH/NAD(+) redox state. From Streptococcus agalactiae serotype III (strain NEM316).
   1056..1784    +  CDS            cEGFP: cEGFP is a basic (constitutively fluorescent) green fluorescent protein published in 2008, derived from Aequorea victoria.
   1794..2165    +  CDS            rex (fragment): REX_DEIRA - Protein inferred from homology: Swiss-Prot protein existence level 3. Modulates transcription in response to changes in cellular NADH/NAD(+) redox state. From Deinococcus radiodurans (strain ATCC 13939 / DSM 20539 / JCM 16871 / LMG 4051 / NBRC 15346 / NCIMB 9279 / R1 / VKM B-1422).
   2205..2288    +  CDS            large T antigen (fragment): large T antigen from SV40 (simian virus 40)
   2311..2432    +  polyA_signal   SV40 poly(A) signal: SV40 polyadenylation signal
   2466..2894    -  rep_origin     f1 ori (sequence partly withheld): f1 bacteriophage origin of replication; arrow indicates direction of (+) strand synthesis
   2921..3025    +  promoter       AmpR promoter: bla
   3027..3384    +  promoter       SV40 promoter: SV40 enhancer and early promoter
   3419..4213    +  CDS            NeoR/KanR: aminoglycoside phosphotransferase from Tn5; aph(3')-II (or nptII); confers resistance to neomycin, kanamycin, and G418 (Geneticin®)
   4234..4386    +  CDS            ble (fragment): BLE_KLEPN - Experimental evidence at protein level: Swiss-Prot protein existence level 1. Binding protein with a strong affinity to the bleomycin family of antibiotics. Binds to CL990; an antimitotic-antibiotic compound. From Klebsiella pneumoniae.
   4445..4492    +  polyA_signal   HSV TK poly(A) signal: herpes simplex virus thymidine kinase polyadenylation signal (Cole and Stacy, 1985)
   4583..4599    -  polyA_signal   bGH poly(A) signal (fragment): bovine growth hormone polyadenylation signal
   4821..5409    +  rep_origin     ori: high-copy-number ColE1/pMB1/pBR322/pUC origin of replication
>Addgene plasmid #60246 | pC1-mitoRexYFP | depositor full sequence | sequence record 96507 | pC1-mitoRexYFP sequence 5523 bps
TAGTTATTAATAGTAATCAATTACGGGGTCATTAGTTCATAGCCCATATATGGAGTTCCGCGTTACATAA
CTTACGGTAAATGGCCCGCCTGGCTGACCGCCCAACGACCCCCGCCCATTGACGTCAATAATGACGTATG
TTCCCATAGTAACGCCAATAGGGACTTTCCATTGACGTCAATGGGTGGAGTATTTACGGTAAACTGCCCA
CTTGGCAGTACATCAAGTGTATCATATGCCAAGTACGCCCCCTATTGACGTCAATGACGGTAAATGGCCC
GCCTGGCATTATGCCCAGTACATGACCTTATGGGACTTTCCTACTTGGCAGTACATCTACGTATTAGTCA
TCGCTATTACCATGGTGATGCGGTTTTGGCAGTACATCAATGGGCGTGGATAGCGGTTTGACTCACGGGG
ATTTCCAAGTCTCCACCCCATTGACGTCAATGGGAGTTTGTTTTGGCACCAAAATCAACGGGACTTTCCA
AAATGTCGTAACAACTCCGCCCCATTGACGCAAATGGGCGGTAGGCGTGTACGGTGGGAGGTCTATATAA
GCAGAGCTGGTTTAGTGAACCGTCAGATCCGCTAGCATGTCCGTCCTGACGCCGCTGCTGCTGCGGGGCT
TGACAGGCTCGGCCCGGCGGCTCCCAGTGCCGCGCGCCAAGATCCATTCGTTGGGGGATCTGTCCGTCCT
GACGCCGCTGCTGCTGCGGGGCTTGACAGGCTCGGCCCGGCGGCTCCCAGTGCCGCGCGCCAAGATCCAT
TCGTTGGGGGATCCACCGGTCGCCACCGAGATGAAGGTCCCCGAAGCGGCCATCAGCCGCCTGATCACCT
ACCTCCGCATCCTGGAGGAGCTGGAGGCCCAGGGGGTTCACCGGACGAGCTCCGAGCAGCTTGGGGAGCT
CGCCCAGGTCACGGCCTTCCAGGTGCGGAAGGACCTTTCCTACTTCGGCTCCTACGGGACGCGCGGGGTG
GGGTACACCGTCCCCGTCCTGAAGCGGGAGCTCCGCCACATCCTGGGGCTCAACCGCTCCGCCGGCTACA
ACAGCGACAACGTCTATATCATGGCCGACAAGCAGAAGAACGGCATCAAGGCCAACTTCAAGATCCGCCA
CAACGTCGAGGACGGCAGCGTGCAGCTCGCCGACCACTACCAGCAGAACACCCCCATCGGCGACGGCCCC
GTGCTGCTGCCCGACAACCACTACCTGAGCTTCCAGTCCGTCCTGAGCAAAGACCCCAACGAGAAGCGCG
ATCACATGGTCCTGCTGGAGTTCGTGACCGCCGCCGGGATCACTCCCGGCATGGACGAGCTGAACAACGT
GGATGGCGGTAGCGGTGGCACCGGCAGCAAGGGCGAGGAGCTGTTCACCGGGGTGGTGCCCATCCTGGTC
GAGCTGGACGGCGACGTAAACGGCCACAAGTTCAGCGTGTCCGGCGAGGGCGAGGGCGATGCCACCTACG
GCAAGCTGACCCTGAAGCTGATCTGCACCACCGGCAAGCTGCCCGTGCCCTGGCCCACCCTCGTGACCAC
CCTCGGCTACGGCCTGAAGTGCTTCGCCCGCTACCCCGACCACATGAAGCAGCACGACTTCTTCAAGTCC
GCCATGCCCGAAGGCTACGTCCAGGAGCGCACCATCTTCTTCAAGGACGACGGCAACTACAAGACCCGCG
CCGAGGTGAAGTTCGAGGGCGACACCCTGGTGAACCGCATCGAGCTGAAGGGCATCGGCTTCAAGGAGGA
CGGCAACATCCTGGGGCACAAGCTGGAGTACAACGGCACCAAGTGGGGCCTGTGCATCGTGGGCATGGGC
CGGCTCGGGAGCGCCCTGGCCGACTACCCGGGGTTCGGGGAGAGCTTTGAGCTCAGGGGCTTCTTTGACG
TGGACCCGGAGAAGGTGGGCCGCCCGGTGCGGGGCGGGGTCATTGAGCACGTGGACCTCCTGCCCCAGCG
GGTTCCCGGCCGCATTGAGATCGCCCTCCTCACCGTGCCCCGGGAAGCGGCCCAGAAGGCGGCGGACCTG
TTGGTGGCGGCGGGGATCAAGGGGATCCTGAACTTCGCCCCGGTGGTCCTCGAGGTGCCCAAGGAGGTGG
CGGTGGAGAACGTGGACTTCTTGGCGGGGCTCACGCGGCTTTCTTTCGCTATCCTGAACCCCAAGTGGCG
GGAAGAGATGATGGGGTGAGCGGCCGCGACTCTAGATCATAATCAGCCATACCACATTTGTAGAGGTTTT
ACTTGCTTTAAAAAACCTCCCACACCTCCCCCTGAACCTGAAACATAAAATGAATGCAATTGTTGTTGTT
AACTTGTTTATTGCAGCTTATAATGGTTACAAATAAAGCAATAGCATCACAAATTTCACAAATAAAGCAT
TTTTTTCACTGCATTCTAGTTGTGGTTTGTCCAAACTCATCAATGTATCTTAAGGCGTAAATTGTAAGCG
TTAATATTTTGTTAAAATTCGCGTTAAATTTTTGTTAAATCAGCTCATTTTTTAACCAATAGGCCGAAAT
CGGCAAAATCCCTTATAAATCAAAAGAATAGACCGAGATAGGGT
[37 nt withheld, positions 2565-2601]
AAAGAACGTGGACTCCAACGTCAAAGG
[49 nt withheld, positions 2629-2677]
T
[91 nt withheld, positions 2679-2769]
G
[124 nt withheld, positions 2771-2894]
CAGGTGGCACTTTTCGGGGAAATGTGCGCGGAACCCCTATTTGTTTATTTTTCTAAATACATTCAAATAT
GTATCCGCTCATGAGACAATAACCCTGATAAATGCTTCAATAATATTGAAAAAGGAAGAGTCCTGAGGCG
GAAAGAACCAGCTGTGGAATGTGTGTCAGTTAGGGTGTGGAAAGTCCCCAGGCTCCCCAGCAGGCAGAAG
TATGCAAAGCATGCATCTCAATTAGTCAGCAACCAGGTGTGGAAAGTCCCCAGGCTCCCCAGCAGGCAGA
AGTATGCAAAGCATGCATCTCAATTAGTCAGCAACCATAGTCCCGCCCCTAACTCCGCCCATCCCGCCCC
TAACTCCGCCCAGTTCCGCCCATTCTCCGCCCCATGGCTGACTAATTTTTTTTATTTATGCAGAGGCCGA
GGCCGCCTCGGCCTCTGAGCTATTCCAGAAGTAGTGAGGAGGCTTTTTTGGAGGCCTAGGCTTTTGCAAA
GATCGATCAAGAGACAGGATGAGGATCGTTTCGCATGATTGAACAAGATGGATTGCACGCAGGTTCTCCG
GCCGCTTGGGTGGAGAGGCTATTCGGCTATGACTGGGCACAACAGACAATCGGCTGCTCTGATGCCGCCG
TGTTCCGGCTGTCAGCGCAGGGGCGCCCGGTTCTTTTTGTCAAGACCGACCTGTCCGGTGCCCTGAATGA
ACTGCAAGACGAGGCAGCGCGGCTATCGTGGCTGGCCACGACGGGCGTTCCTTGCGCAGCTGTGCTCGAC
GTTGTCACTGAAGCGGGAAGGGACTGGCTGCTATTGGGCGAAGTGCCGGGGCAGGATCTCCTGTCATCTC
ACCTTGCTCCTGCCGAGAAAGTATCCATCATGGCTGATGCAATGCGGCGGCTGCATACGCTTGATCCGGC
TACCTGCCCATTCGACCACCAAGCGAAACATCGCATCGAGCGAGCACGTACTCGGATGGAAGCCGGTCTT
GTCGATCAGGATGATCTGGACGAAGAGCATCAGGGGCTCGCGCCAGCCGAACTGTTCGCCAGGCTCAAGG
CGAGCATGCCCGACGGCGAGGATCTCGTCGTGACCCATGGCGATGCCTGCTTGCCGAATATCATGGTGGA
AAATGGCCGCTTTTCTGGATTCATCGACTGTGGCCGGCTGGGTGTGGCGGACCGCTATCAGGACATAGCG
TTGGCTACCCGTGATATTGCTGAAGAGCTTGGCGGCGAATGGGCTGACCGCTTCCTCGTGCTTTACGGTA
TCGCCGCTCCCGATTCGCAGCGCATCGCCTTCTATCGCCTTCTTGACGAGTTCTTCTGAGCGGGACTCTG
GGGTTCGAAATGACCGACCAAGCGACGCCCAACCTGCCATCACGAGATTTCGATTCCACCGCCGCCTTCT
ATGAAAGGTTGGGCTTCGGAATCGTTTTCCGGGACGCCGGCTGGATGATCCTCCAGCGCGGGGATCTCAT
GCTGGAGTTCTTCGCCCACCCTAGGGGGAGGCTAACTGAAACACGGAAGGAGACAATACCGGAAGGAACC
CGCGCTATGACGGCAATAAAAAGACAGAATAAAACGCACGGTGTTGGGTCGTTTGTTCATAAACGCGGGG
TTCGGTCCCAGGGCTGGCACTCTGTCGATACCCCACCGAGACCCCATTGGGGCCAATACGCCCGCGTTTC
TTCCTTTTCCCCACCCCACCCCCCAAGTTCGGGTGAAGGCCCAGGGCTCGCAGCCAACGTCGGGGCGGCA
GGCCCTGCCATAGCCTCAGGTTACTCATATATACTTTAGATTGATTTAAAACTTCATTTTTAATTTAAAA
GGATCTAGGTGAAGATCCTTTTTGATAATCTCATGACCAAAATCCCTTAACGTGAGTTTTCGTTCCACTG
AGCGTCAGACCCCGTAGAAAAGATCAAAGGATCTTCTTGAGATCCTTTTTTTCTGCGCGTAATCTGCTGC
TTGCAAACAAAAAAACCACCGCTACCAGCGGTGGTTTGTTTGCCGGATCAAGAGCTACCAACTCTTTTTC
CGAAGGTAACTGGCTTCAGCAGAGCGCAGATACCAAATACTGTCCTTCTAGTGTAGCCGTAGTTAGGCCA
CCACTTCAAGAACTCTGTAGCACCGCCTACATACCTCGCTCTGCTAATCCTGTTACCAGTGGCTGCTGCC
AGTGGCGATAAGTCGTGTCTTACCGGGTTGGACTCAAGACGATAGTTACCGGATAAGGCGCAGCGGTCGG
GCTGAACGGGGGGTTCGTGCACACAGCCCAGCTTGGAGCGAACGACCTACACCGAACTGAGATACCTACA
GCGTGAGCTATGAGAAAGCGCCACGCTTCCCGAAGGGAGAAAGGCGGACAGGTATCCGGTAAGCGGCAGG
GTCGGAACAGGAGAGCGCACGAGGGAGCTTCCAGGGGGAAACGCCTGGTATCTTTATAGTCCTGTCGGGT
TTCGCCACCTCTGACTTGAGCGTCGATTTTTGTGATGCTCGTCAGGGGGGCGGAGCCTATGGAAAAACGC
CAGCAACGCGGCCTTTTTACGGTTCCTGGCCTTTTGCTGGCCTTTTGCTCACATGTTCTTTCCTGCGTTA
TCCCCTGATTCTGTGGATAACCGTATTACCGCCATGCAT
