Features (pLannotate 1.2.2; 18 found; start..end, strand, type, name):
      2..305     +  enhancer       CMV enhancer: human cytomegalovirus immediate early enhancer
    306..509     +  promoter       CMV promoter: human cytomegalovirus (CMV) immediate early promoter
    538..612     +  CDS            COX8 presequence: mitochondrial presequence of human cytochrome c oxidase subunit VIII (Rizutto et al., 1989)
    632..705     +  CDS            COX8 presequence (fragment): mitochondrial presequence of human cytochrome c oxidase subunit VIII (Rizutto et al., 1989)
    745..930     +  CDS            rex (fragment): REX_STRA3 - Experimental evidence at protein level: Swiss-Prot protein existence level 1. Modulates transcription in response to changes in cellular NADH/NAD(+) redox state. From Streptococcus agalactiae serotype III (strain NEM316).
    994..1722    +  CDS            cEGFP: cEGFP is a basic (constitutively fluorescent) green fluorescent protein published in 2008, derived from Aequorea victoria.
   1912..2079    +  CDS            rex (fragment): REX_STRA3 - Experimental evidence at protein level: Swiss-Prot protein existence level 1. Modulates transcription in response to changes in cellular NADH/NAD(+) redox state. From Streptococcus agalactiae serotype III (strain NEM316).
   2144..2227    +  CDS            large T antigen (fragment): large T antigen from SV40 (simian virus 40)
   2250..2371    +  polyA_signal   SV40 poly(A) signal: SV40 polyadenylation signal
   2405..2833    -  rep_origin     f1 ori (sequence partly withheld): f1 bacteriophage origin of replication; arrow indicates direction of (+) strand synthesis
   2860..2964    +  promoter       AmpR promoter: bla
   2966..3323    +  promoter       SV40 promoter: SV40 enhancer and early promoter
   3358..4152    +  CDS            NeoR/KanR: aminoglycoside phosphotransferase from Tn5; aph(3')-II (or nptII); confers resistance to neomycin, kanamycin, and G418 (Geneticin®)
   4173..4325    +  CDS            ble (fragment): BLE_KLEPN - Experimental evidence at protein level: Swiss-Prot protein existence level 1. Binding protein with a strong affinity to the bleomycin family of antibiotics. Binds to CL990; an antimitotic-antibiotic compound. From Klebsiella pneumoniae.
   4384..4431    +  polyA_signal   HSV TK poly(A) signal: herpes simplex virus thymidine kinase polyadenylation signal (Cole and Stacy, 1985)
   4522..4538    -  polyA_signal   bGH poly(A) signal (fragment): bovine growth hormone polyadenylation signal
   4760..5348    +  rep_origin     ori: high-copy-number ColE1/pMB1/pBR322/pUC origin of replication
   5463..5521    +  enhancer       CMV enhancer (fragment): human cytomegalovirus immediate early enhancer
>Addgene plasmid #60246 | pC1-mitoRexYFP | addgene full sequence | sequence record 317300 | Addgene NGS Result
GCGTTACATAACTTACGGTAAATGGCCCGCCTGGCTGACCGCCCAACGACCCCCGCCCATTGACGTCAAT
AATGACGTATGTTCCCATAGTAACGCCAATAGGGACTTTCCATTGACGTCAATGGGTGGAGTATTTACGG
TAAACTGCCCACTTGGCAGTACATCAAGTGTATCATATGCCAAGTACGCCCCCTATTGACGTCAATGACG
GTAAATGGCCCGCCTGGCATTATGCCCAGTACATGACCTTATGGGACTTTCCTACTTGGCAGTACATCTA
CGTATTAGTCATCGCTATTACCATGGTGATGCGGTTTTGGCAGTACATCAATGGGCGTGGATAGCGGTTT
GACTCACGGGGATTTCCAAGTCTCCACCCCATTGACGTCAATGGGAGTTTGTTTTGGCACCAAAATCAAC
GGGACTTTCCAAAATGTCGTAACAACTCCGCCCCATTGACGCAAATGGGCGGTAGGCGTGTACGGTGGGA
GGTCTATATAAGCAGAGCTGGTTTAGTGAACCGTCAGATCCGCTAGCATGTCCGTCCTGACGCCGCTGCT
GCTGCGGGGCTTGACAGGCTCGGCCCGGCGGCTCCCAGTGCCGCGCGCCAAGATCCATTCGTTGGGGGAT
CTGTCCGTCCTGACGCCGCTGCTGCTGCGGGGCTTGACAGGCTCGGCCCGGCGGCTCCCAGTGCCGCGCG
CCAAGATCCATTCGTTGGGGGATCCACCGGTCGCCACCATGAAGGTCCCCGAAGCGGCCATCAGCCGCCT
GATCACCTACCTCCGCATCCTGGAGGAGCTGGAGGCCCAGGGGGTTCACCGGACGAGCTCCGAGCAGCTT
GGGGAGCTCGCCCAGGTCACGGCCTTCCAGGTGCGGAAGGACCTTTCCTACTTCGGCTCCTACGGGACGC
GCGGGGTGGGGTACACCGTCCCCGTCCTGAAGCGGGAGCTCCGCCACATCCTGGGGCTCAACCGCTCCGC
CGGCTACAACAGCGACAACGTCTATATCATGGCCGACAAGCAGAAGAACGGCATCAAGGCCAACTTCAAG
ATCCGCCACAACGTCGAGGACGGCAGCGTGCAGCTCGCCGACCACTACCAGCAGAACACCCCCATCGGCG
ACGGCCCCGTGCTGCTGCCCGACAACCACTACCTGAGCTTCCAGTCCGTCCTGAGCAAAGACCCCAACGA
GAAGCGCGATCACATGGTCCTGCTGGAGTTCGTGACCGCCGCCGGGATCACTCCCGGCATGGACGAGCTG
AACAACGTGGATGGCGGTAGCGGTGGCACCGGCAGCAAGGGCGAGGAGCTGTTCACCGGGGTGGTGCCCA
TCCTGGTCGAGCTGGACGGCGACGTAAACGGCCACAAGTTCAGCGTGTCCGGCGAGGGCGAGGGCGATGC
CACCTACGGCAAGCTGACCCTGAAGCTGATCTGCACCACCGGCAAGCTGCCCGTGCCCTGGCCCACCCTC
GTGACCACCCTCGGCTACGGCCTGAAGTGCTTCGCCCGCTACCCCGACCACATGAAGCAGCACGACTTCT
TCAAGTCCGCCATGCCCGAAGGCTACGTCCAGGAGCGCACCATCTTCTTCAAGGACGACGGCAACTACAA
GACCCGCGCCGAGGTGAAGTTCGAGGGCGACACCCTGGTGAACCGCATCGAGCTGAAGGGCATCGGCTTC
AAGGAGGACGGCAACATCCTGGGGCACAAGCTGGAGTACAACGGCACCAAGTGGGGCCTGTGCATCGTGG
GCATGGGCCGGCTCGGGAGCGCCCTGGCCGACTACCCGGGGTTCGGGGAGAGCTTTGAGCTCAGGGGCTT
CTTTGACGTGGACCCGGAGAAGGTGGGCCGCCCGGTGCGGGGCGGGGTCATTGAGCACGTGGACCTCCTG
CCCCAGCGGGTTCCCGGCCGCATTGAGATCGCCCTCCTCACCGTGCCCCGGGAAGCGGCCCAGAAGGCGG
CGGACCTGTTGGTGGCGGCGGGGATCAAGGGGATCCTGAACTTCGCCCCGGTGGTCCTCGAGGTGCCCAA
GGAGGTGGCGGTGGAGAACGTGGACTTCTTGGCGGGGCTCACGCGGCTTTCTTTCGCTATCCTGAACCCC
AAGTGGCGGGAAGAGATGATGGGGTGAAGCGGCCGCGACTCTAGATCATAATCAGCCATACCACATTTGT
AGAGGTTTTACTTGCTTTAAAAAACCTCCCACACCTCCCCCTGAACCTGAAACATAAAATGAATGCAATT
GTTGTTGTTAACTTGTTTATTGCAGCTTATAATGGTTACAAATAAAGCAATAGCATCACAAATTTCACAA
ATAAAGCATTTTTTTCACTGCATTCTAGTTGTGGTTTGTCCAAACTCATCAATGTATCTTAAGGCGTAAA
TTGTAAGCGTTAATATTTTGTTAAAATTCGCGTTAAATTTTTGTTAAATCAGCTCATTTTTTAACCAATA
GGCCGAAATCGGCAAAATCCCTTATAAATCAAAAGAATAGACCGAGATAGGGT
[37 nt withheld, positions 2504-2540]
AAAGAACGTGGACTCCAACGTCAAAGG
[49 nt withheld, positions 2568-2616]
T
[91 nt withheld, positions 2618-2708]
G
[124 nt withheld, positions 2710-2833]
CAGGTGGCACTTTTCGGGGAAATGTGCGCGGAACCCCTATTTGTTTATTTTTCTAAATACATTCAAATAT
GTATCCGCTCATGAGACAATAACCCTGATAAATGCTTCAATAATATTGAAAAAGGAAGAGTCCTGAGGCG
GAAAGAACCAGCTGTGGAATGTGTGTCAGTTAGGGTGTGGAAAGTCCCCAGGCTCCCCAGCAGGCAGAAG
TATGCAAAGCATGCATCTCAATTAGTCAGCAACCAGGTGTGGAAAGTCCCCAGGCTCCCCAGCAGGCAGA
AGTATGCAAAGCATGCATCTCAATTAGTCAGCAACCATAGTCCCGCCCCTAACTCCGCCCATCCCGCCCC
TAACTCCGCCCAGTTCCGCCCATTCTCCGCCCCATGGCTGACTAATTTTTTTTATTTATGCAGAGGCCGA
GGCCGCCTCGGCCTCTGAGCTATTCCAGAAGTAGTGAGGAGGCTTTTTTGGAGGCCTAGGCTTTTGCAAA
GATCGATCAAGAGACAGGATGAGGATCGTTTCGCATGATTGAACAAGATGGATTGCACGCAGGTTCTCCG
GCCGCTTGGGTGGAGAGGCTATTCGGCTATGACTGGGCACAACAGACAATCGGCTGCTCTGATGCCGCCG
TGTTCCGGCTGTCAGCGCAGGGGCGCCCGGTTCTTTTTGTCAAGACCGACCTGTCCGGTGCCCTGAATGA
ACTGCAAGACGAGGCAGCGCGGCTATCGTGGCTGGCCACGACGGGCGTTCCTTGCGCAGCTGTGCTCGAC
GTTGTCACTGAAGCGGGAAGGGACTGGCTGCTATTGGGCGAAGTGCCGGGGCAGGATCTCCTGTCATCTC
ACCTTGCTCCTGCCGAGAAAGTATCCATCATGGCTGATGCAATGCGGCGGCTGCATACGCTTGATCCGGC
TACCTGCCCATTCGACCACCAAGCGAAACATCGCATCGAGCGAGCACGTACTCGGATGGAAGCCGGTCTT
GTCGATCAGGATGATCTGGACGAAGAGCATCAGGGGCTCGCGCCAGCCGAACTGTTCGCCAGGCTCAAGG
CGAGCATGCCCGACGGCGAGGATCTCGTCGTGACCCATGGCGATGCCTGCTTGCCGAATATCATGGTGGA
AAATGGCCGCTTTTCTGGATTCATCGACTGTGGCCGGCTGGGTGTGGCGGACCGCTATCAGGACATAGCG
TTGGCTACCCGTGATATTGCTGAAGAGCTTGGCGGCGAATGGGCTGACCGCTTCCTCGTGCTTTACGGTA
TCGCCGCTCCCGATTCGCAGCGCATCGCCTTCTATCGCCTTCTTGACGAGTTCTTCTGAGCGGGACTCTG
GGGTTCGAAATGACCGACCAAGCGACGCCCAACCTGCCATCACGAGATTTCGATTCCACCGCCGCCTTCT
ATGAAAGGTTGGGCTTCGGAATCGTTTTCCGGGACGCCGGCTGGATGATCCTCCAGCGCGGGGATCTCAT
GCTGGAGTTCTTCGCCCACCCTAGGGGGAGGCTAACTGAAACACGGAAGGAGACAATACCGGAAGGAACC
CGCGCTATGACGGCAATAAAAAGACAGAATAAAACGCACGGTGTTGGGTCGTTTGTTCATAAACGCGGGG
TTCGGTCCCAGGGCTGGCACTCTGTCGATACCCCACCGAGACCCCATTGGGGCCAATACGCCCGCGTTTC
TTCCTTTTCCCCACCCCACCCCCCAAGTTCGGGTGAAGGCCCAGGGCTCGCAGCCAACGTCGGGGCGGCA
GGCCCTGCCATAGCCTCAGGTTACTCATATATACTTTAGATTGATTTAAAACTTCATTTTTAATTTAAAA
GGATCTAGGTGAAGATCCTTTTTGATAATCTCATGACCAAAATCCCTTAACGTGAGTTTTCGTTCCACTG
AGCGTCAGACCCCGTAGAAAAGATCAAAGGATCTTCTTGAGATCCTTTTTTTCTGCGCGTAATCTGCTGC
TTGCAAACAAAAAAACCACCGCTACCAGCGGTGGTTTGTTTGCCGGATCAAGAGCTACCAACTCTTTTTC
CGAAGGTAACTGGCTTCAGCAGAGCGCAGATACCAAATACTGTTCTTCTAGTGTAGCCGTAGTTAGGCCA
CCACTTCAAGAACTCTGTAGCACCGCCTACATACCTCGCTCTGCTAATCCTGTTACCAGTGGCTGCTGCC
AGTGGCGATAAGTCGTGTCTTACCGGGTTGGACTCAAGACGATAGTTACCGGATAAGGCGCAGCGGTCGG
GCTGAACGGGGGGTTCGTGCACACAGCCCAGCTTGGAGCGAACGACCTACACCGAACTGAGATACCTACA
GCGTGAGCTATGAGAAAGCGCCACGCTTCCCGAAGGGAGAAAGGCGGACAGGTATCCGGTAAGCGGCAGG
GTCGGAACAGGAGAGCGCACGAGGGAGCTTCCAGGGGGAAACGCCTGGTATCTTTATAGTCCTGTCGGGT
TTCGCCACCTCTGACTTGAGCGTCGATTTTTGTGATGCTCGTCAGGGGGGCGGAGCCTATGGAAAAACGC
CAGCAACGCGGCCTTTTTACGGTTCCTGGCCTTTTGCTGGCCTTTTGCTCACATGTTCTTTCCTGCGTTA
TCCCCTGATTCTGTGGATAACCGTATTACCGCCATGCATTAGTTATTAATAGTAATCAATTACGGGGTCA
TTAGTTCATAGCCCATATATGGAGTTCC
