>Addgene plasmid #60246 | pC1-mitoRexYFP | depositor partial sequence | sequence record 96506 | Gene sequence
ATGTCCGTCCTGACGCCGCTGCTGCTGCGGGGCTTGACAGGCTCGGCCCGGCGGCTCCCAGTGCCGCGCG
CCAAGATCCATTCGTTGGGGGATCTGTCCGTCCTGACGCCGCTGCTGCTGCGGGGCTTGACAGGCTCGGC
CCGGCGGCTCCCAGTGCCGCGCGCCAAGATCCATTCGTTGGGGGATCCACCGGTCGCCACCGAGATGAAG
GTCCCCGAAGCGGCCATCAGCCGCCTGATCACCTACCTCCGCATCCTGGAGGAGCTGGAGGCCCAGGGGG
TTCACCGGACGAGCTCCGAGCAGCTTGGGGAGCTCGCCCAGGTCACGGCCTTCCAGGTGCGGAAGGACCT
TTCCTACTTCGGCTCCTACGGGACGCGCGGGGTGGGGTACACCGTCCCCGTCCTGAAGCGGGAGCTCCGC
CACATCCTGGGGCTCAACCGCTCCGCCGGCTACAACAGCGACAACGTCTATATCATGGCCGACAAGCAGA
AGAACGGCATCAAGGCCAACTTCAAGATCCGCCACAACGTCGAGGACGGCAGCGTGCAGCTCGCCGACCA
CTACCAGCAGAACACCCCCATCGGCGACGGCCCCGTGCTGCTGCCCGACAACCACTACCTGAGCTTCCAG
TCCGTCCTGAGCAAAGACCCCAACGAGAAGCGCGATCACATGGTCCTGCTGGAGTTCGTGACCGCCGCCG
GGATCACTCCCGGCATGGACGAGCTGAACAACGTGGATGGCGGTAGCGGTGGCACCGGCAGCAAGGGCGA
GGAGCTGTTCACCGGGGTGGTGCCCATCCTGGTCGAGCTGGACGGCGACGTAAACGGCCACAAGTTCAGC
GTGTCCGGCGAGGGCGAGGGCGATGCCACCTACGGCAAGCTGACCCTGAAGCTGATCTGCACCACCGGCA
AGCTGCCCGTGCCCTGGCCCACCCTCGTGACCACCCTCGGCTACGGCCTGAAGTGCTTCGCCCGCTACCC
CGACCACATGAAGCAGCACGACTTCTTCAAGTCCGCCATGCCCGAAGGCTACGTCCAGGAGCGCACCATC
TTCTTCAAGGACGACGGCAACTACAAGACCCGCGCCGAGGTGAAGTTCGAGGGCGACACCCTGGTGAACC
GCATCGAGCTGAAGGGCATCGGCTTCAAGGAGGACGGCAACATCCTGGGGCACAAGCTGGAGTACAACGG
CACCAAGTGGGGCCTGTGCATCGTGGGCATGGGCCGGCTCGGGAGCGCCCTGGCCGACTACCCGGGGTTC
GGGGAGAGCTTTGAGCTCAGGGGCTTCTTTGACGTGGACCCGGAGAAGGTGGGCCGCCCGGTGCGGGGCG
GGGTCATTGAGCACGTGGACCTCCTGCCCCAGCGGGTTCCCGGCCGCATTGAGATCGCCCTCCTCACCGT
GCCCCGGGAAGCGGCCCAGAAGGCGGCGGACCTGTTGGTGGCGGCGGGGATCAAGGGGATCCTGAACTTC
GCCCCGGTGGTCCTCGAGGTGCCCAAGGAGGTGGCGGTGGAGAACGTGGACTTCTTGGCGGGGCTCACGC
GGCTTTCTTTCGCTATCCTGAACCCCAAGTGGCGGGAAGAGATGATGGGGTGA
