>Addgene plasmid #60246 | pC1-mitoRexYFP | addgene partial sequence | sequence record 98386 | CMV-F 5'-CGCAAATGGGCGGTAGGCGTG-3'
TGAACCGTCAGATCCGCTAGCATGTCCGTCCTGACGCCGCTGCTGCTGCGGGGCTTGACAGGCTCGGCCC
GGCGGCTCCCAGTGCCGCGCGCCAAGATCCATTCGTTGGGGGATCTGTCCGTCCTGACGCCGCTGCTGCT
GCGGGGCTTGACAGGCTCGGCCCGGCGGCTCCCAGTGCCGCGCGCCAAGATCCATTCGTTGGGGGATCCA
CCGGTCGCCACCATGAAGGTCCCCGAAGCGGCCATCAGCCGCCTGATCACCTACCTCCGCATCCTGGAGG
AGCTGGAGGCCCAGGGGGTTCACCGGACGAGCTCCGAGCAGCTTGGGGAGCTCGCCCAGGTCACGGCCTT
CCAGGTGCGGAAGGACCTTTCCTACTTCGGCTCCTACGGGACGCGCGGGGTGGGGTACACCGTCCCCGTC
CTGAAGCGGGAGCTCCGCCACATCCTGGGGCTCAACCGCTCCGCCGGCTACAACAGCGACAACGTCTATA
TCATGGCCGACAAGCAGAAGAACGGCATCAAGGCCAACTTCAAGATCCGCCACAACGTCGAGGACGGCAG
CGTGCAGCTCGCCGACCACTACCAGCAGAACACCCCCATCGGCGACGGCCCCGTGCTGCTGCCCGACAAC
CACTACCTGAGCTTCCAGTCCGTCCTGAGCAAAGACCCCAACGAGAAGCGCGATCACATGGTCCTGCTGG
AGTTCGTGACCGCCGCCGGGATCACTCCCGGCATGGACGAGCTGAACAACGTGGATGGCGGTAGCGGTGG
CACCGGCAGCAAGGGCGAGGAGCTGTTCACCGGGGTGGTGCCCATCCTGGTCGAGCTGGACGGCGACGTA
AACGGCCACAAGTTCAGCGTGTCCGGCGAGGGCGAGGGCGATGCCACCTACGGCAAGCTGACC
