>Addgene plasmid #60246 | pC1-mitoRexYFP | addgene partial sequence | sequence record 98522 | SV40pA-R 5'-GAAATTTGTGATGCTATTGC-3'
CAAGTTAACAACAACAATTGCATTCATTTTATGTTTCAGGTTCAGGGGGAGGTGTGGGAGGTTTTTTAAA
GCAAGTAAAACCTCTACAAATGTGGTATGGCTGATTATGATCTAGAGTCGCGGCCGCTTCACCCCATCAT
CTCTTCCCGCCACTTGGGGTTCAGGATAGCGAAAGAAAGCCGCGTGAGCCCCGCCAAGAAGTCCACGTTC
TCCACCGCCACCTCCTTGGGCACCTCGAGGACCACCGGGGCGAAGTTCAGGATCCCCTTGATCCCCGCCG
CCACCAACAGGTCCGCCGCCTTCTGGGCCGCTTCCCGGGGCACGGTGAGGAGGGCGATCTCAATGCGGCC
GGGAACCCGCTGGGGCAGGAGGTCCACGTGCTCAATGACCCCGCCCCGCACCGGGCGGCCCACCTTCTCC
GGGTCCACGTCAAAGAAGCCCCTGAGCTCAAAGCTCTCCCCGAACCCCGGGTAGTCGGCCAGGGCGCTCC
CGAGCCGGCCCATGCCCACGATGCACAGGCCCCACTTGGTGCCGTTGTACTCCAGCTTGTGCCCCAGGAT
GTTGCCGTCCTCCTTGAAGCCGATGCCCTTCAGCTCGATGCGGTTCACCAGGGTGTCGCCCTCGAACTTC
ACCTCGGCGCGGGTCTTGTAGTTGCCGTCGTCCTTGAAGAAGATGGTGCGCTCCTGGACGTAGCCTTCGG
GCATGGCGGACTTGAAGAAGTCGTGCTGCTTCATGTGGTCGGGGTAGCGGGCGAAGCACTTCAGGCCGTA
GCCGA
